Addgene plasmid #131482: pORANGE GFP-CADPS KI
Purpose: Endogenous tagging of CAPS1: N-terminal (amino acid position: S39)
Depositing lab: Harold MacGillavry. Depositing organization: Utrecht University. Publication: ORANGE: A CRISPR/Cas9-based genome editing toolbox for epitope tagging of endogenous proteins in neurons. Willems J, de Jong APH, Scheefhals N, Mertens E, Catsburg LAE, Poorthuis RB, de Winter F, Verhaagen J, Meye FJ, MacGillavry HD. PLoS Biol. 2020 Apr 10;18(4):e3000665. doi: 10.1371/journal.pbio.3000665. PubMed 32275651.
Backbone
  Vector backbone: pORANGE
  Backbone size w/o insert (bp): 9261
  Vector type: Mammalian Expression
Growth in bacteria
  Bacterial resistance: Ampicillin, 100 μg/mL
  Growth temperature: 37°C
  Growth strain: DH5alpha
  Copy number: High Copy
Gene/Insert
  Gene/Insert name: gRNA and GFP donor
  gRNA/shRNA sequence: gTCTCCAAGCCGCACCAGCGA
  Species: R. norvegicus (rat)
  Entrez Gene: Cadps (a.k.a. Caps, Caps1, Caps2)
  Promoter: U6 and Cbh
  Cloning method: Restriction Enzyme; 5′ cloning site Unknown (unknown if destroyed); 3′ cloning site Unknown (unknown if destroyed)
  Sequencing primers: 5′ aaggctgttagagagataattggaa; 3′ cgggccatttaccgtaagtt
Terms and licenses: Academic/Nonprofit Terms; Industry Terms: Not Available to Industry
How to cite: pORANGE GFP-CADPS KI was a gift from Harold MacGillavry (Addgene plasmid # 131482 ; http://n2t.net/addgene:131482 ; RRID:Addgene_131482)
