[The description below was written by a language model from this plasmid's Addgene catalogue record and pLannotate feature annotations shown in this document.]
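Description:
pORANGE GFP-CADPS KI is a single-plasmid CRISPR/Cas9 knock-in construct built on the pORANGE mammalian expression backbone. It is designed to tag the endogenous rat Cadps gene product (CAPS1) with GFP near its N-terminus, at serine 39. It is propagated in E. coli as a high-copy plasmid through a ColE1/pUC-type origin and selected with ampicillin (AmpR under its own bla promoter). An f1 phage origin is also present. The table annotates one AAV2 inverted terminal repeat downstream of the Cas9 cassette. With only a single ITR annotated, the record does not support describing this as a packageable AAV genome, and the catalogue lists it simply as a mammalian expression vector.

The plasmid carries all three components needed for targeted integration. A human U6 RNA polymerase III promoter drives a guide RNA against rat Cadps, fused to the Streptococcus pyogenes gRNA scaffold. A Cbh promoter (CMV enhancer, chicken β-actin promoter and hybrid intron) expresses S. pyogenes Cas9. The annotation tool splits the Cas9 coding sequence into contiguous N- and C-terminal portions, preceded by an HA epitope fragment and terminated by a bGH polyadenylation signal. Between these two cassettes lies a promoterless EGFP coding sequence that serves as the donor. No promoter is annotated upstream of it, so fluorescence should depend on in-frame insertion at the Cas9 cut site in Cadps, placing the fusion under the gene's native regulation. The mechanism that releases the donor is not annotated in the feature table.

The depositor and repository sequence records are the same length and give essentially identical annotations. The construct belongs to a toolbox for epitope tagging of endogenous proteins in neurons, where it allows CAPS1 to be visualised at native expression levels.
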