Features (pLannotate 1.2.2; 19 found; start..end, strand, type, name):
     62..302     +  promoter       U6 promoter: RNA polymerase III promoter for human U6 snRNA
    332..407     +  misc_RNA       gRNA scaffold: guide RNA scaffold for the Streptococcus pyogenes CRISPR/Cas9 system
    414..457     +  misc_RNA       gRNA scaffold (fragment): guide RNA scaffold for the Streptococcus pyogenes CRISPR/Cas9 system
    537..1250    +  CDS            EGFP: EGFP is a basic (constitutively fluorescent) green fluorescent protein published in 1996, derived from Aequorea victoria. It is reported to be a rapidly-maturing weak dimer with moderate acid sensitivity.
   1326..1611    +  enhancer       CMV enhancer: human cytomegalovirus immediate early enhancer; contains an 18-bp deletion relative to the standard CMV enhancer
   1613..1890    +  promoter       chicken β-actin promoter: No description available
   1891..2118    +  intron         hybrid intron: hybrid between chicken β-actin (CBA) and minute virus of mice (MMV) introns (Gray et al., 2011)
   2139..2166    +  CDS            3xHA (fragment): three tandem HA epitope tags
   2199..3914    +  CDS            Cas9(N): N-terminal portion of Streptococcus pyogenes Cas9 (Zetsche et al., 2015)
   3801..6299    +  CDS            Cas9(C): C-terminal portion of Streptococcus pyogenes Cas9 (Zetsche et al., 2015)
   6369..6480    +  polyA_signal   bGH poly(A) signal: bovine growth hormone polyadenylation signal
   6585..6725    +  repeat_region  AAV2 ITR: inverted terminal repeat of adeno-associated virus serotype 2 inverted
   6730..6781    -  misc_feature   bom (fragment): basis of mobility region from pBR322
   6800..7255    +  rep_origin     f1 ori (sequence partly withheld): f1 bacteriophage origin of replication; arrow indicates direction of (+) strand synthesis
   7256..7305    -  misc_feature   bom (fragment): basis of mobility region from pBR322
   7407..7442    -  CDS            rop (fragment): Rop protein, which maintains plasmids at low copy number; rop
   7537..7641    +  promoter       AmpR promoter: bla
   7642..8502    +  CDS            AmpR: β-lactamase; bla; confers resistance to ampicillin, carbenicillin, and related antibiotics
   8673..9261    +  rep_origin     ori: high-copy-number ColE1/pMB1/pBR322/pUC origin of replication
>Addgene plasmid #131482 | pORANGE GFP-CADPS KI | depositor full sequence | sequence record 252049 | pORANGE GFP-CADPS KI sequence 9261 bps
AACGCCAGCAACGCGGCCTTTTTACGGTTCCTGGCCTTTTGCTGGCCTTTTGCTCACATGTGAGGGCCTA
TTTCCCATGATTCCTTCATATTTGCATATACGATACAAGGCTGTTAGAGAGATAATTGGAATTAATTTGA
CTGTAAACACAAAGATATTAGTACAAAATACGTGACGTAGAAAGTAATAATTTCTTGGGTAGTTTGCAGT
TTTAAAATTATGTTTTAAAATGGACTATCATATGCTTACCGTAACTTGAAAGTATTTCGATTTCTTGGCT
TTATATATCTTGTGGAAAGGACGAAACACCGTCTCCAAGCCGCACCAGCGAGTTTTAGAGCTAGAAATAG
CAAGTTAAAATAAGGCTAGTCCGTTATCAACTTGAAAAAGTGGCACCGAGTCGGTGCTTTTTTGTTTTAG
AGCTAGAAATAGCAAGTTAAAATAAGGCTAGTCCGTTTTTAGCGCGTGCGCCAATTCTGCAGACAAATGG
CTCTAGAAGCTTCCCTCGCTGGTGCGGCTTGGAGAGTAGCGGTGGAGTGAGCAAGGGCGAGGAGCTGTTC
ACCGGGGTGGTGCCCATCCTGGTCGAGCTGGACGGCGACGTAAACGGCCACAAGTTCAGCGTGTCCGGCG
AGGGCGAGGGCGATGCCACCTACGGCAAGCTGACCCTGAAGTTCATCTGCACCACCGGCAAGCTGCCCGT
GCCCTGGCCCACCCTCGTGACCACCCTGACCTACGGCGTGCAGTGCTTCAGCCGCTACCCCGACCACATG
AAGCAGCACGACTTCTTCAAGTCCGCCATGCCCGAAGGCTACGTCCAGGAGCGCACCATCTTCTTCAAGG
ACGACGGCAACTACAAGACCCGCGCCGAGGTGAAGTTCGAGGGCGACACCCTGGTGAACCGCATCGAGCT
GAAGGGCATCGACTTCAAGGAGGACGGCAACATCCTGGGGCACAAGCTGGAGTACAACTACAACAGCCAC
AACGTCTATATCATGGCCGACAAGCAGAAGAACGGCATCAAGGTGAACTTCAAGATCCGCCACAACATCG
AGGACGGCAGCGTGCAGCTCGCCGACCACTACCAGCAGAACACCCCCATCGGCGACGGCCCCGTGCTGCT
GCCCGACAACCACTACCTGAGCACCCAGTCCGCCCTGAGCAAAGACCCCAACGAGAAGCGCGATCACATG
GTCCTGCTGGAGTTCGTGACCGCCGCCGGGATCACTCTCGGCATGGACGAGCTGTACAAGGGTTCAGGCC
CTCGCTGGTGCGGCTTGGAGACTCGAGGATCCTAGGACGCGTCCTAGGACGCGTCCAGAGGTACCCGTTA
CATAACTTACGGTAAATGGCCCGCCTGGCTGACCGCCCAACGACCCCCGCCCATTGACGTCAATAGTAAC
GCCAATAGGGACTTTCCATTGACGTCAATGGGTGGAGTATTTACGGTAAACTGCCCACTTGGCAGTACAT
CAAGTGTATCATATGCCAAGTACGCCCCCTATTGACGTCAATGACGGTAAATGGCCCGCCTGGCATTGTG
CCCAGTACATGACCTTATGGGACTTTCCTACTTGGCAGTACATCTACGTATTAGTCATCGCTATTACCAT
GGTCGAGGTGAGCCCCACGTTCTGCTTCACTCTCCCCATCTCCCCCCCCTCCCCACCCCCAATTTTGTAT
TTATTTATTTTTTAATTATTTTGTGCAGCGATGGGGGCGGGGGGGGGGGGGGGGCGCGCGCCAGGCGGGG
CGGGGCGGGGCGAGGGGCGGGGCGGGGCGAGGCGGAGAGGTGCGGCGGCAGCCAATCAGAGCGGCGCGCT
CCGAAAGTTTCCTTTTATGGCGAGGCGGCGGCGGCGGCGGCCCTATAAAAAGCGAAGCGCGCGGCGGGCG
GGAGTCGCTGCGCGCTGCCTTCGCCCCGTGCCCCGCTCCGCCGCCGCCTCGCGCCGCCCGCCCCGGCTCT
GACTGACCGCGTTACTCCCACAGGTGAGCGGGCGGGACGGCCCTTCTCCTCCGGGCTGTAATTAGCTGAG
CAAGAGGTAAGGGTTTAAGGGATGGTTGGTTGGTGGGGTATTAATGTTTAATTACCTGGAGCACCTGCCT
GAAATCACTTTTTTTCAGGTTGGACCGGTGCCACCATGTACCCATACGATGTTCCAGATTACGCTTCGCC
GAAGAAAAAGCGCAAGGTCGAAGCGTCCGACAAGAAGTACAGCATCGGCCTGGACATCGGCACCAACTCT
GTGGGCTGGGCCGTGATCACCGACGAGTACAAGGTGCCCAGCAAGAAATTCAAGGTGCTGGGCAACACCG
ACCGGCACAGCATCAAGAAGAACCTGATCGGAGCCCTGCTGTTCGACAGCGGCGAAACAGCCGAGGCCAC
CCGGCTGAAGAGAACCGCCAGAAGAAGATACACCAGACGGAAGAACCGGATCTGCTATCTGCAAGAGATC
TTCAGCAACGAGATGGCCAAGGTGGACGACAGCTTCTTCCACAGACTGGAAGAGTCCTTCCTGGTGGAAG
AGGATAAGAAGCACGAGCGGCACCCCATCTTCGGCAACATCGTGGACGAGGTGGCCTACCACGAGAAGTA
CCCCACCATCTACCACCTGAGAAAGAAACTGGTGGACAGCACCGACAAGGCCGACCTGCGGCTGATCTAT
CTGGCCCTGGCCCACATGATCAAGTTCCGGGGCCACTTCCTGATCGAGGGCGACCTGAACCCCGACAACA
GCGACGTGGACAAGCTGTTCATCCAGCTGGTGCAGACCTACAACCAGCTGTTCGAGGAAAACCCCATCAA
CGCCAGCGGCGTGGACGCCAAGGCCATCCTGTCTGCCAGACTGAGCAAGAGCAGACGGCTGGAAAATCTG
ATCGCCCAGCTGCCCGGCGAGAAGAAGAATGGCCTGTTCGGCAACCTGATTGCCCTGAGCCTGGGCCTGA
CCCCCAACTTCAAGAGCAACTTCGACCTGGCCGAGGATGCCAAACTGCAGCTGAGCAAGGACACCTACGA
CGACGACCTGGACAACCTGCTGGCCCAGATCGGCGACCAGTACGCCGACCTGTTTCTGGCCGCCAAGAAC
CTGTCCGACGCCATCCTGCTGAGCGACATCCTGAGAGTGAACACCGAGATCACCAAGGCCCCCCTGAGCG
CCTCTATGATCAAGAGATACGACGAGCACCACCAGGACCTGACCCTGCTGAAAGCTCTCGTGCGGCAGCA
GCTGCCTGAGAAGTACAAAGAGATTTTCTTCGACCAGAGCAAGAACGGCTACGCCGGCTACATTGACGGC
GGAGCCAGCCAGGAAGAGTTCTACAAGTTCATCAAGCCCATCCTGGAAAAGATGGACGGCACCGAGGAAC
TGCTCGTGAAGCTGAACAGAGAGGACCTGCTGCGGAAGCAGCGGACCTTCGACAACGGCAGCATCCCCCA
CCAGATCCACCTGGGAGAGCTGCACGCCATTCTGCGGCGGCAGGAAGATTTTTACCCATTCCTGAAGGAC
AACCGGGAAAAGATCGAGAAGATCCTGACCTTCCGCATCCCCTACTACGTGGGCCCTCTGGCCAGGGGAA
ACAGCAGATTCGCCTGGATGACCAGAAAGAGCGAGGAAACCATCACCCCCTGGAACTTCGAGGAAGTGGT
GGACAAGGGCGCTTCCGCCCAGAGCTTCATCGAGCGGATGACCAACTTCGATAAGAACCTGCCCAACGAG
AAGGTGCTGCCCAAGCACAGCCTGCTGTACGAGTACTTCACCGTGTATAACGAGCTGACCAAAGTGAAAT
ACGTGACCGAGGGAATGAGAAAGCCCGCCTTCCTGAGCGGCGAGCAGAAAAAGGCCATCGTGGACCTGCT
GTTCAAGACCAACCGGAAAGTGACCGTGAAGCAGCTGAAAGAGGACTACTTCAAGAAAATCGAGTGCTTC
GACTCCGTGGAAATCTCCGGCGTGGAAGATCGGTTCAACGCCTCCCTGGGCACATACCACGATCTGCTGA
AAATTATCAAGGACAAGGACTTCCTGGACAATGAGGAAAACGAGGACATTCTGGAAGATATCGTGCTGAC
CCTGACACTGTTTGAGGACAGAGAGATGATCGAGGAACGGCTGAAAACCTATGCCCACCTGTTCGACGAC
AAAGTGATGAAGCAGCTGAAGCGGCGGAGATACACCGGCTGGGGCAGGCTGAGCCGGAAGCTGATCAACG
GCATCCGGGACAAGCAGTCCGGCAAGACAATCCTGGATTTCCTGAAGTCCGACGGCTTCGCCAACAGAAA
CTTCATGCAGCTGATCCACGACGACAGCCTGACCTTTAAAGAGGACATCCAGAAAGCCCAGGTGTCCGGC
CAGGGCGATAGCCTGCACGAGCACATTGCCAATCTGGCCGGCAGCCCCGCCATTAAGAAGGGCATCCTGC
AGACAGTGAAGGTGGTGGACGAGCTCGTGAAAGTGATGGGCCGGCACAAGCCCGAGAACATCGTGATCGA
AATGGCCAGAGAGAACCAGACCACCCAGAAGGGACAGAAGAACAGCCGCGAGAGAATGAAGCGGATCGAA
GAGGGCATCAAAGAGCTGGGCAGCCAGATCCTGAAAGAACACCCCGTGGAAAACACCCAGCTGCAGAACG
AGAAGCTGTACCTGTACTACCTGCAGAATGGGCGGGATATGTACGTGGACCAGGAACTGGACATCAACCG
GCTGTCCGACTACGATGTGGACCATATCGTGCCTCAGAGCTTTCTGAAGGACGACTCCATCGACAACAAG
GTGCTGACCAGAAGCGACAAGAACCGGGGCAAGAGCGACAACGTGCCCTCCGAAGAGGTCGTGAAGAAGA
TGAAGAACTACTGGCGGCAGCTGCTGAACGCCAAGCTGATTACCCAGAGAAAGTTCGACAATCTGACCAA
GGCCGAGAGAGGCGGCCTGAGCGAACTGGATAAGGCCGGCTTCATCAAGAGACAGCTGGTGGAAACCCGG
CAGATCACAAAGCACGTGGCACAGATCCTGGACTCCCGGATGAACACTAAGTACGACGAGAATGACAAGC
TGATCCGGGAAGTGAAAGTGATCACCCTGAAGTCCAAGCTGGTGTCCGATTTCCGGAAGGATTTCCAGTT
TTACAAAGTGCGCGAGATCAACAACTACCACCACGCCCACGACGCCTACCTGAACGCCGTCGTGGGAACC
GCCCTGATCAAAAAGTACCCTAAGCTGGAAAGCGAGTTCGTGTACGGCGACTACAAGGTGTACGACGTGC
GGAAGATGATCGCCAAGAGCGAGCAGGAAATCGGCAAGGCTACCGCCAAGTACTTCTTCTACAGCAACAT
CATGAACTTTTTCAAGACCGAGATTACCCTGGCCAACGGCGAGATCCGGAAGCGGCCTCTGATCGAGACA
AACGGCGAAACCGGGGAGATCGTGTGGGATAAGGGCCGGGATTTTGCCACCGTGCGGAAAGTGCTGAGCA
TGCCCCAAGTGAATATCGTGAAAAAGACCGAGGTGCAGACAGGCGGCTTCAGCAAAGAGTCTATCCTGCC
CAAGAGGAACAGCGATAAGCTGATCGCCAGAAAGAAGGACTGGGACCCTAAGAAGTACGGCGGCTTCGAC
AGCCCCACCGTGGCCTATTCTGTGCTGGTGGTGGCCAAAGTGGAAAAGGGCAAGTCCAAGAAACTGAAGA
GTGTGAAAGAGCTGCTGGGGATCACCATCATGGAAAGAAGCAGCTTCGAGAAGAATCCCATCGACTTTCT
GGAAGCCAAGGGCTACAAAGAAGTGAAAAAGGACCTGATCATCAAGCTGCCTAAGTACTCCCTGTTCGAG
CTGGAAAACGGCCGGAAGAGAATGCTGGCCTCTGCCGGCGAACTGCAGAAGGGAAACGAACTGGCCCTGC
CCTCCAAATATGTGAACTTCCTGTACCTGGCCAGCCACTATGAGAAGCTGAAGGGCTCCCCCGAGGATAA
TGAGCAGAAACAGCTGTTTGTGGAACAGCACAAGCACTACCTGGACGAGATCATCGAGCAGATCAGCGAG
TTCTCCAAGAGAGTGATCCTGGCCGACGCTAATCTGGACAAAGTGCTGTCCGCCTACAACAAGCACCGGG
ATAAGCCCATCAGAGAGCAGGCCGAGAATATCATCCACCTGTTTACCCTGACCAATCTGGGAGCCCCTGC
CGCCTTCAAGTACTTTGACACCACCATCGACCGGAAGAGGTACACCAGCACCAAAGAGGTGCTGGACGCC
ACCCTGATCCACCAGAGCATCACCGGCCTGTACGAGACACGGATCGACCTGTCTCAGCTGGGAGGCGACA
GCCCCAAGAAGAAGAGAAAGGTGGAGGCCAGCTAAGAATTCTAACTAGAGCTCGCTGATCAGCCTCGACT
GTGCCTTCTAGTTGCCAGCCATCTGTTGTTTGCCCCTCCCCCGTGCCTTCCTTGACCCTGGAAGGTGCCA
CTCCCACTGTCCTTTCCTAATAAAATGAGGAAATTGCATCGCATTGTCTGAGTAGGTGTCATTCTATTCT
GGGGGGTGGGGTGGGGCAGGACAGCAAGGGGGAGGATTGGGAAGAGAATAGCAGGCATGCTGGGGAGCGG
CCGCAGGAACCCCTAGTGATGGAGTTGGCCACTCCCTCTCTGCGCGCTCGCTCGCTCACTGAGGCCGGGC
GACCAAAGGTCGCCCGACGCCCGGGCTTTGCCCGGGCGGCCTCAGTGAGCGAGCGAGCGCGCAGCTGCCT
GCAGGGGCGCCTGATGCGGTATTTTCTCCTTACGCATCTGTGCGGTATTTCACACCGCATA
[95 nt withheld, positions 6782-6876]
T
[46 nt withheld, positions 6878-6923]
C
[141 nt withheld, positions 6925-7065]
CCTTTGACGTTGGAGTCCACGTTCTTT
[37 nt withheld, positions 7093-7129]
ACTCTATCTCGGGCTATTCTTTTGATTTATAAGGGATTTTGCCGATTTCGGTCTATTGGTTAAAAAATGA
GCTGATTTAACAAAAATTTAACGCGAATTTTAACAAAATATTAACGTTTACAATTTTATGGTGCACTCTC
AGTACAATCTGCTCTGATGCCGCATAGTTAAGCCAGCCCCGACACCCGCCAACACCCGCTGACGCGCCCT
GACGGGCTTGTCTGCTCCCGGCATCCGCTTACAGACAAGCTGTGACCGTCTCCGGGAGCTGCATGTGTCA
GAGGTTTTCACCGTCATCACCGAAACGCGCGAGACGAAAGGGCCTCGTGATACGCCTATTTTTATAGGTT
AATGTCATGATAATAATGGTTTCTTAGACGTCAGGTGGCACTTTTCGGGGAAATGTGCGCGGAACCCCTA
TTTGTTTATTTTTCTAAATACATTCAAATATGTATCCGCTCATGAGACAATAACCCTGATAAATGCTTCA
ATAATATTGAAAAAGGAAGAGTATGAGTATTCAACATTTCCGTGTCGCCCTTATTCCCTTTTTTGCGGCA
TTTTGCCTTCCTGTTTTTGCTCACCCAGAAACGCTGGTGAAAGTAAAAGATGCTGAAGATCAGTTGGGTG
CACGAGTGGGTTACATCGAACTGGATCTCAACAGCGGTAAGATCCTTGAGAGTTTTCGCCCCGAAGAACG
TTTTCCAATGATGAGCACTTTTAAAGTTCTGCTATGTGGCGCGGTATTATCCCGTATTGACGCCGGGCAA
GAGCAACTCGGTCGCCGCATACACTATTCTCAGAATGACTTGGTTGAGTACTCACCAGTCACAGAAAAGC
ATCTTACGGATGGCATGACAGTAAGAGAATTATGCAGTGCTGCCATAACCATGAGTGATAACACTGCGGC
CAACTTACTTCTGACAACGATCGGAGGACCGAAGGAGCTAACCGCTTTTTTGCACAACATGGGGGATCAT
GTAACTCGCCTTGATCGTTGGGAACCGGAGCTGAATGAAGCCATACCAAACGACGAGCGTGACACCACGA
TGCCTGTAGCAATGGCAACAACGTTGCGCAAACTATTAACTGGCGAACTACTTACTCTAGCTTCCCGGCA
ACAATTAATAGACTGGATGGAGGCGGATAAAGTTGCAGGACCACTTCTGCGCTCGGCCCTTCCGGCTGGC
TGGTTTATTGCTGATAAATCTGGAGCCGGTGAGCGTGGAAGCCGCGGTATCATTGCAGCACTGGGGCCAG
ATGGTAAGCCCTCCCGTATCGTAGTTATCTACACGACGGGGAGTCAGGCAACTATGGATGAACGAAATAG
ACAGATCGCTGAGATAGGTGCCTCACTGATTAAGCATTGGTAACTGTCAGACCAAGTTTACTCATATATA
CTTTAGATTGATTTAAAACTTCATTTTTAATTTAAAAGGATCTAGGTGAAGATCCTTTTTGATAATCTCA
TGACCAAAATCCCTTAACGTGAGTTTTCGTTCCACTGAGCGTCAGACCCCGTAGAAAAGATCAAAGGATC
TTCTTGAGATCCTTTTTTTCTGCGCGTAATCTGCTGCTTGCAAACAAAAAAACCACCGCTACCAGCGGTG
GTTTGTTTGCCGGATCAAGAGCTACCAACTCTTTTTCCGAAGGTAACTGGCTTCAGCAGAGCGCAGATAC
CAAATACTGTTCTTCTAGTGTAGCCGTAGTTAGGCCACCACTTCAAGAACTCTGTAGCACCGCCTACATA
CCTCGCTCTGCTAATCCTGTTACCAGTGGCTGCTGCCAGTGGCGATAAGTCGTGTCTTACCGGGTTGGAC
TCAAGACGATAGTTACCGGATAAGGCGCAGCGGTCGGGCTGAACGGGGGGTTCGTGCACACAGCCCAGCT
TGGAGCGAACGACCTACACCGAACTGAGATACCTACAGCGTGAGCTATGAGAAAGCGCCACGCTTCCCGA
AGGGAGAAAGGCGGACAGGTATCCGGTAAGCGGCAGGGTCGGAACAGGAGAGCGCACGAGGGAGCTTCCA
GGGGGAAACGCCTGGTATCTTTATAGTCCTGTCGGGTTTCGCCACCTCTGACTTGAGCGTCGATTTTTGT
GATGCTCGTCAGGGGGGCGGAGCCTATGGAAA
