Features (pLannotate 1.2.2; 19 found; start..end, strand, type, name):
     62..302     +  promoter       U6 promoter: RNA polymerase III promoter for human U6 snRNA
    332..407     +  misc_RNA       gRNA scaffold: guide RNA scaffold for the Streptococcus pyogenes CRISPR/Cas9 system
    414..457     +  misc_RNA       gRNA scaffold (fragment): guide RNA scaffold for the Streptococcus pyogenes CRISPR/Cas9 system
    537..1250    +  CDS            EGFP: EGFP is a basic (constitutively fluorescent) green fluorescent protein published in 1996, derived from Aequorea victoria. It is reported to be a rapidly-maturing weak dimer with moderate acid sensitivity.
   1326..1611    +  enhancer       CMV enhancer: human cytomegalovirus immediate early enhancer; contains an 18-bp deletion relative to the standard CMV enhancer
   1613..1890    +  promoter       chicken β-actin promoter: No description available
   1891..2118    +  intron         hybrid intron: hybrid between chicken β-actin (CBA) and minute virus of mice (MMV) introns (Gray et al., 2011)
   2139..2166    +  CDS            3xHA (fragment): three tandem HA epitope tags
   2199..3800    +  CDS            Cas9(N): N-terminal portion of Streptococcus pyogenes Cas9 (Zetsche et al., 2015)
   3801..6299    +  CDS            Cas9(C): C-terminal portion of Streptococcus pyogenes Cas9 (Zetsche et al., 2015)
   6369..6480    +  polyA_signal   bGH poly(A) signal: bovine growth hormone polyadenylation signal
   6585..6725    +  repeat_region  AAV2 ITR: inverted terminal repeat of adeno-associated virus serotype 2 inverted
   6730..6781    -  misc_feature   bom (fragment): basis of mobility region from pBR322
   6800..7255    +  rep_origin     f1 ori (sequence partly withheld): f1 bacteriophage origin of replication; arrow indicates direction of (+) strand synthesis
   7256..7305    -  misc_feature   bom (fragment): basis of mobility region from pBR322
   7407..7442    -  CDS            rop (fragment): Rop protein, which maintains plasmids at low copy number; rop
   7537..7641    +  promoter       AmpR promoter: bla
   7642..8502    +  CDS            AmpR: β-lactamase; bla; confers resistance to ampicillin, carbenicillin, and related antibiotics
   8673..9261    +  rep_origin     ori: high-copy-number ColE1/pMB1/pBR322/pUC origin of replication
>Addgene plasmid #131482 | pORANGE GFP-CADPS KI | addgene full sequence | sequence record 257187 | Addgene NGS Result
AACGCCAGCAACGCGGCCTTTTTACGGTTCCTGGCCTTTTGCTGGCCTTTTGCTCACATGTGAGGGCCTA
TTTCCCATGATTCCTTCATATTTGCATATACGATACAAGGCTGTTAGAGAGATAATTGGAATTAATTTGA
CTGTAAACACAAAGATATTAGTACAAAATACGTGACGTAGAAAGTAATAATTTCTTGGGTAGTTTGCAGT
TTTAAAATTATGTTTTAAAATGGACTATCATATGCTTACCGTAACTTGAAAGTATTTCGATTTCTTGGCT
TTATATATCTTGTGGAAAGGACGAAACACCGTCTCCAAGCCGCACCAGCGAGTTTTAGAGCTAGAAATAG
CAAGTTAAAATAAGGCTAGTCCGTTATCAACTTGAAAAAGTGGCACCGAGTCGGTGCTTTTTTGTTTTAG
AGCTAGAAATAGCAAGTTAAAATAAGGCTAGTCCGTTTTTAGCGCGTGCGCCAATTCTGCAGACAAATGG
CTCTAGAAGCTTCCCTCGCTGGTGCGGCTTGGAGAGTAGCGGTGGAGTGAGCAAGGGCGAGGAGCTGTTC
ACCGGGGTGGTGCCCATCCTGGTCGAGCTGGACGGCGACGTAAACGGCCACAAGTTCAGCGTGTCCGGCG
AGGGCGAGGGCGATGCCACCTACGGCAAGCTGACCCTGAAGTTCATCTGCACCACCGGCAAGCTGCCCGT
GCCCTGGCCCACCCTCGTGACCACCCTGACCTACGGCGTGCAGTGCTTCAGCCGCTACCCCGACCACATG
AAGCAGCACGACTTCTTCAAGTCCGCCATGCCCGAAGGCTACGTCCAGGAGCGCACCATCTTCTTCAAGG
ACGACGGCAACTACAAGACCCGCGCCGAGGTGAAGTTCGAGGGCGACACCCTGGTGAACCGCATCGAGCT
GAAGGGCATCGACTTCAAGGAGGACGGCAACATCCTGGGGCACAAGCTGGAGTACAACTACAACAGCCAC
AACGTCTATATCATGGCCGACAAGCAGAAGAACGGCATCAAGGTGAACTTCAAGATCCGCCACAACATCG
AGGACGGCAGCGTGCAGCTCGCCGACCACTACCAGCAGAACACCCCCATCGGCGACGGCCCCGTGCTGCT
GCCCGACAACCACTACCTGAGCACCCAGTCCGCCCTGAGCAAAGACCCCAACGAGAAGCGCGATCACATG
GTCCTGCTGGAGTTCGTGACCGCCGCCGGGATCACTCTCGGCATGGACGAGCTGTACAAGGGTTCAGGCC
CTCGCTGGTGCGGCTTGGAGACTCGAGGATCCTAGGACGCGTCCTAGGACGCGTCCAGAGGTACCCGTTA
CATAACTTACGGTAAATGGCCCGCCTGGCTGACCGCCCAACGACCCCCGCCCATTGACGTCAATAGTAAC
GCCAATAGGGACTTTCCATTGACGTCAATGGGTGGAGTATTTACGGTAAACTGCCCACTTGGCAGTACAT
CAAGTGTATCATATGCCAAGTACGCCCCCTATTGACGTCAATGACGGTAAATGGCCCGCCTGGCATTGTG
CCCAGTACATGACCTTATGGGACTTTCCTACTTGGCAGTACATCTACGTATTAGTCATCGCTATTACCAT
GGTCGAGGTGAGCCCCACGTTCTGCTTCACTCTCCCCATCTCCCCCCCCTCCCCACCCCCAATTTTGTAT
TTATTTATTTTTTAATTATTTTGTGCAGCGATGGGGGCGGGGGGGGGGGGGGGGCGCGCGCCRGGGGGGG
GGGGGGGGGGGGGGGGGGGGGGSGGGGSGRGGCGGAGAGGTGCGGCGGCAGCCAATCAGAGCGGCGCGCT
CCGAAAGTTTCCTTTTATGGCGAGGCGGCGGCGGCGGCGGCCCTATAAAAAGCGAAGCGCGCGGCGGGCG
GGAGTCGCTGCGCGCTGCCTTCGCCCCGTGCCCCGCTCCGCCGCCGCCTCGCGCCGCCCGCCCCGGCTCT
GACTGACCGCGTTACTCCCACAGGTGAGCGGGCGGGACGGCCCTTCTCCTCCGGGCTGTAATTAGCTGAG
CAAGAGGTAAGGGTTTAAGGGATGGTTGGTTGGTGGGGTATTAATGTTTAATTACCTGGAGCACCTGCCT
GAAATCACTTTTTTTCAGGTTGGACCGGTGCCACCATGTACCCATACGATGTTCCAGATTACGCTTCGCC
GAAGAAAAAGCGCAAGGTCGAAGCGTCCGACAAGAAGTACAGCATCGGCCTGGACATCGGCACCAACTCT
GTGGGCTGGGCCGTGATCACCGACGAGTACAAGGTGCCCAGCAAGAAATTCAAGGTGCTGGGCAACACCG
ACCGGCACAGCATCAAGAAGAACCTGATCGGAGCCCTGCTGTTCGACAGCGGCGAAACAGCCGAGGCCAC
CCGGCTGAAGAGAACCGCCAGAAGAAGATACACCAGACGGAAGAACCGGATCTGCTATCTGCAAGAGATC
TTCAGCAACGAGATGGCCAAGGTGGACGACAGCTTCTTCCACAGACTGGAAGAGTCCTTCCTGGTGGAAG
AGGATAAGAAGCACGAGCGGCACCCCATCTTCGGCAACATCGTGGACGAGGTGGCCTACCACGAGAAGTA
CCCCACCATCTACCACCTGAGAAAGAAACTGGTGGACAGCACCGACAAGGCCGACCTGCGGCTGATCTAT
CTGGCCCTGGCCCACATGATCAAGTTCCGGGGCCACTTCCTGATCGAGGGCGACCTGAACCCCGACAACA
GCGACGTGGACAAGCTGTTCATCCAGCTGGTGCAGACCTACAACCAGCTGTTCGAGGAAAACCCCATCAA
CGCCAGCGGCGTGGACGCCAAGGCCATCCTGTCTGCCAGACTGAGCAAGAGCAGACGGCTGGAAAATCTG
ATCGCCCAGCTGCCCGGCGAGAAGAAGAATGGCCTGTTCGGAAACCTGATTGCCCTGAGCCTGGGCCTGA
CCCCCAACTTCAAGAGCAACTTCGACCTGGCCGAGGATGCCAAACTGCAGCTGAGCAAGGACACCTACGA
CGACGACCTGGACAACCTGCTGGCCCAGATCGGCGACCAGTACGCCGACCTGTTTCTGGCCGCCAAGAAC
CTGTCCGACGCCATCCTGCTGAGCGACATCCTGAGAGTGAACACCGAGATCACCAAGGCCCCCCTGAGCG
CCTCTATGATCAAGAGATACGACGAGCACCACCAGGACCTGACCCTGCTGAAAGCTCTCGTGCGGCAGCA
GCTGCCTGAGAAGTACAAAGAGATTTTCTTCGACCAGAGCAAGAACGGCTACGCCGGCTACATTGACGGC
GGAGCCAGCCAGGAAGAGTTCTACAAGTTCATCAAGCCCATCCTGGAAAAGATGGACGGCACCGAGGAAC
TGCTCGTGAAGCTGAACAGAGAGGACCTGCTGCGGAAGCAGCGGACCTTCGACAACGGCAGCATCCCCCA
CCAGATCCACCTGGGAGAGCTGCACGCCATTCTGCGGCGGCAGGAAGATTTTTACCCATTCCTGAAGGAC
AACCGGGAAAAGATCGAGAAGATCCTGACCTTCCGCATCCCCTACTACGTGGGCCCTCTGGCCAGGGGAA
ACAGCAGATTCGCCTGGATGACCAGAAAGAGCGAGGAAACCATCACCCCCTGGAACTTCGAGGAAGTGGT
GGACAAGGGCGCTTCCGCCCAGAGCTTCATCGAGCGGATGACCAACTTCGATAAGAACCTGCCCAACGAG
AAGGTGCTGCCCAAGCACAGCCTGCTGTACGAGTACTTCACCGTGTATAACGAGCTGACCAAAGTGAAAT
ACGTGACCGAGGGAATGAGAAAGCCCGCCTTCCTGAGCGGCGAGCAGAAAAAGGCCATCGTGGACCTGCT
GTTCAAGACCAACCGGAAAGTGACCGTGAAGCAGCTGAAAGAGGACTACTTCAAGAAAATCGAGTGCTTC
GACTCCGTGGAAATCTCCGGCGTGGAAGATCGGTTCAACGCCTCCCTGGGCACATACCACGATCTGCTGA
AAATTATCAAGGACAAGGACTTCCTGGACAATGAGGAAAACGAGGACATTCTGGAAGATATCGTGCTGAC
CCTGACACTGTTTGAGGACAGAGAGATGATCGAGGAACGGCTGAAAACCTATGCCCACCTGTTCGACGAC
AAAGTGATGAAGCAGCTGAAGCGGCGGAGATACACCGGCTGGGGCAGGCTGAGCCGGAAGCTGATCAACG
GCATCCGGGACAAGCAGTCCGGCAAGACAATCCTGGATTTCCTGAAGTCCGACGGCTTCGCCAACAGAAA
CTTCATGCAGCTGATCCACGACGACAGCCTGACCTTTAAAGAGGACATCCAGAAAGCCCAGGTGTCCGGC
CAGGGCGATAGCCTGCACGAGCACATTGCCAATCTGGCCGGCAGCCCCGCCATTAAGAAGGGCATCCTGC
AGACAGTGAAGGTGGTGGACGAGCTCGTGAAAGTGATGGGCCGGCACAAGCCCGAGAACATCGTGATCGA
AATGGCCAGAGAGAACCAGACCACCCAGAAGGGACAGAAGAACAGCCGCGAGAGAATGAAGCGGATCGAA
GAGGGCATCAAAGAGCTGGGCAGCCAGATCCTGAAAGAACACCCCGTGGAAAACACCCAGCTGCAGAACG
AGAAGCTGTACCTGTACTACCTGCAGAATGGGCGGGATATGTACGTGGACCAGGAACTGGACATCAACCG
GCTGTCCGACTACGATGTGGACCATATCGTGCCTCAGAGCTTTCTGAAGGACGACTCCATCGACAACAAG
GTGCTGACCAGAAGCGACAAGAACCGGGGCAAGAGCGACAACGTGCCCTCCGAAGAGGTCGTGAAGAAGA
TGAAGAACTACTGGCGGCAGCTGCTGAACGCCAAGCTGATTACCCAGAGAAAGTTCGACAATCTGACCAA
GGCCGAGAGAGGCGGCCTGAGCGAACTGGATAAGGCCGGCTTCATCAAGAGACAGCTGGTGGAAACCCGG
CAGATCACAAAGCACGTGGCACAGATCCTGGACTCCCGGATGAACACTAAGTACGACGAGAATGACAAGC
TGATCCGGGAAGTGAAAGTGATCACCCTGAAGTCCAAGCTGGTGTCCGATTTCCGGAAGGATTTCCAGTT
TTACAAAGTGCGCGAGATCAACAACTACCACCACGCCCACGACGCCTACCTGAACGCCGTCGTGGGAACC
GCCCTGATCAAAAAGTACCCTAAGCTGGAAAGCGAGTTCGTGTACGGCGACTACAAGGTGTACGACGTGC
GGAAGATGATCGCCAAGAGCGAGCAGGAAATCGGCAAGGCTACCGCCAAGTACTTCTTCTACAGCAACAT
CATGAACTTTTTCAAGACCGAGATTACCCTGGCCAACGGCGAGATCCGGAAGCGGCCTCTGATCGAGACA
AACGGCGAAACCGGGGAGATCGTGTGGGATAAGGGCCGGGATTTTGCCACCGTGCGGAAAGTGCTGAGCA
TGCCCCAAGTGAATATCGTGAAAAAGACCGAGGTGCAGACAGGCGGCTTCAGCAAAGAGTCTATCCTGCC
CAAGAGGAACAGCGATAAGCTGATCGCCAGAAAGAAGGACTGGGACCCTAAGAAGTACGGCGGCTTCGAC
AGCCCCACCGTGGCCTATTCTGTGCTGGTGGTGGCCAAAGTGGAAAAGGGCAAGTCCAAGAAACTGAAGA
GTGTGAAAGAGCTGCTGGGGATCACCATCATGGAAAGAAGCAGCTTCGAGAAGAATCCCATCGACTTTCT
GGAAGCCAAGGGCTACAAAGAAGTGAAAAAGGACCTGATCATCAAGCTGCCTAAGTACTCCCTGTTCGAG
CTGGAAAACGGCCGGAAGAGAATGCTGGCCTCTGCCGGCGAACTGCAGAAGGGAAACGAACTGGCCCTGC
CCTCCAAATATGTGAACTTCCTGTACCTGGCCAGCCACTATGAGAAGCTGAAGGGCTCCCCCGAGGATAA
TGAGCAGAAACAGCTGTTTGTGGAACAGCACAAGCACTACCTGGACGAGATCATCGAGCAGATCAGCGAG
TTCTCCAAGAGAGTGATCCTGGCCGACGCTAATCTGGACAAAGTGCTGTCCGCCTACAACAAGCACCGGG
ATAAGCCCATCAGAGAGCAGGCCGAGAATATCATCCACCTGTTTACCCTGACCAATCTGGGAGCCCCTGC
CGCCTTCAAGTACTTTGACACCACCATCGACCGGAAGAGGTACACCAGCACCAAAGAGGTGCTGGACGCC
ACCCTGATCCACCAGAGCATCACCGGCCTGTACGAGACACGGATCGACCTGTCTCAGCTGGGAGGCGACA
GCCCCAAGAAGAAGAGAAAGGTGGAGGCCAGCTAAGAATTCTAACTAGAGCTCGCTGATCAGCCTCGACT
GTGCCTTCTAGTTGCCAGCCATCTGTTGTTTGCCCCTCCCCCGTGCCTTCCTTGACCCTGGAAGGTGCCA
CTCCCACTGTCCTTTCCTAATAAAATGAGGAAATTGCATCGCATTGTCTGAGTAGGTGTCATTCTATTCT
GGGGGGTGGGGTGGGGCAGGACAGCAAGGGGGAGGATTGGGAAGAGAATAGCAGGCATGCTGGGGAGCGG
CCGCAGGAACCCCTAGTGATGGAGTTGGCCACTCCCTCTCTGCGCGCTCGCTCGCTCACTGAGGCCGGGC
GACCAAAGGTCGCCCGACGCCCGGGCTTTGCCCGGGCGGCCTCAGTGAGCGAGCGAGCGCGCAGCTGCCT
GCAGGGGCGCCTGATGCGGTATTTTCTCCTTACGCATCTGTGCGGTATTTCACACCGCATA
[95 nt withheld, positions 6782-6876]
T
[46 nt withheld, positions 6878-6923]
C
[141 nt withheld, positions 6925-7065]
CCTTTGACGTTGGAGTCCACGTTCTTT
[37 nt withheld, positions 7093-7129]
ACTCTATCTCGGGCTATTCTTTTGATTTATAAGGGATTTTGCCGATTTCGGTCTATTGGTTAAAAAATGA
GCTGATTTAACAAAAATTTAACGCGAATTTTAACAAAATATTAACGTTTACAATTTTATGGTGCACTCTC
AGTACAATCTGCTCTGATGCCGCATAGTTAAGCCAGCCCCGACACCCGCCAACACCCGCTGACGCGCCCT
GACGGGCTTGTCTGCTCCCGGCATCCGCTTACAGACAAGCTGTGACCGTCTCCGGGAGCTGCATGTGTCA
GAGGTTTTCACCGTCATCACCGAAACGCGCGAGACGAAAGGGCCTCGTGATACGCCTATTTTTATAGGTT
AATGTCATGATAATAATGGTTTCTTAGACGTCAGGTGGCACTTTTCGGGGAAATGTGCGCGGAACCCCTA
TTTGTTTATTTTTCTAAATACATTCAAATATGTATCCGCTCATGAGACAATAACCCTGATAAATGCTTCA
ATAATATTGAAAAAGGAAGAGTATGAGTATTCAACATTTCCGTGTCGCCCTTATTCCCTTTTTTGCGGCA
TTTTGCCTTCCTGTTTTTGCTCACCCAGAAACGCTGGTGAAAGTAAAAGATGCTGAAGATCAGTTGGGTG
CACGAGTGGGTTACATCGAACTGGATCTCAACAGCGGTAAGATCCTTGAGAGTTTTCGCCCCGAAGAACG
TTTTCCAATGATGAGCACTTTTAAAGTTCTGCTATGTGGCGCGGTATTATCCCGTATTGACGCCGGGCAA
GAGCAACTCGGTCGCCGCATACACTATTCTCAGAATGACTTGGTTGAGTACTCACCAGTCACAGAAAAGC
ATCTTACGGATGGCATGACAGTAAGAGAATTATGCAGTGCTGCCATAACCATGAGTGATAACACTGCGGC
CAACTTACTTCTGACAACGATCGGAGGACCGAAGGAGCTAACCGCTTTTTTGCACAACATGGGGGATCAT
GTAACTCGCCTTGATCGTTGGGAACCGGAGCTGAATGAAGCCATACCAAACGACGAGCGTGACACCACGA
TGCCTGTAGCAATGGCAACAACGTTGCGCAAACTATTAACTGGCGAACTACTTACTCTAGCTTCCCGGCA
ACAATTAATAGACTGGATGGAGGCGGATAAAGTTGCAGGACCACTTCTGCGCTCGGCCCTTCCGGCTGGC
TGGTTTATTGCTGATAAATCTGGAGCCGGTGAGCGTGGAAGCCGCGGTATCATTGCAGCACTGGGGCCAG
ATGGTAAGCCCTCCCGTATCGTAGTTATCTACACGACGGGGAGTCAGGCAACTATGGATGAACGAAATAG
ACAGATCGCTGAGATAGGTGCCTCACTGATTAAGCATTGGTAACTGTCAGACCAAGTTTACTCATATATA
CTTTAGATTGATTTAAAACTTCATTTTTAATTTAAAAGGATCTAGGTGAAGATCCTTTTTGATAATCTCA
TGACCAAAATCCCTTAACGTGAGTTTTCGTTCCACTGAGCGTCAGACCCCGTAGAAAAGATCAAAGGATC
TTCTTGAGATCCTTTTTTTCTGCGCGTAATCTGCTGCTTGCAAACAAAAAAACCACCGCTACCAGCGGTG
GTTTGTTTGCCGGATCAAGAGCTACCAACTCTTTTTCCGAAGGTAACTGGCTTCAGCAGAGCGCAGATAC
CAAATACTGTTCTTCTAGTGTAGCCGTAGTTAGGCCACCACTTCAAGAACTCTGTAGCACCGCCTACATA
CCTCGCTCTGCTAATCCTGTTACCAGTGGCTGCTGCCAGTGGCGATAAGTCGTGTCTTACCGGGTTGGAC
TCAAGACGATAGTTACCGGATAAGGCGCAGCGGTCGGGCTGAACGGGGGGTTCGTGCACACAGCCCAGCT
TGGAGCGAACGACCTACACCGAACTGAGATACCTACAGCGTGAGCTATGAGAAAGCGCCACGCTTCCCGA
AGGGAGAAAGGCGGACAGGTATCCGGTAAGCGGCAGGGTCGGAACAGGAGAGCGCACGAGGGAGCTTCCA
GGGGGAAACGCCTGGTATCTTTATAGTCCTGTCGGGTTTCGCCACCTCTGACTTGAGCGTCGATTTTTGT
GATGCTCGTCAGGGGGGCGGAGCCTATGGAAA
